>Addgene plasmid #154836 | pQC-FsCFP-mCherryFP | addgene full sequence | sequence record 307825 | Addgene NGS Result
TGACATTGATTATTGACTAGTTATTAATAGTAATCAATTACGGGGTCATTAGTTCATAGCCCATATATGG
AGTTCCGCGTTACATAACTTACGGTAAATGGCCCGCCTGGCTGACCGCCCAACGACCCCCGCCCATTGAC
GTCAATAATGACGTATGTTCCCATAGTAACGCCAATAGGGACTTTCCATTGACGTCAATGGGTGGAGTAT
TTACGGTAAACTGCCCACTTGGCAGTACATCAAGTGTATCATATGCCAAGTACGCCCCCTATTGACGTCA
ATGACGGTAAATGGCCCGCCTGGCATTATGCCCAGTACATGACCTTATGGGACTTTCCTACTTGGCAGTA
CATCTACGTATTAGTCATCGCTATTACCATGGTGATGCGGTTTTGGCAGTACATCAATGGGCGTGGATAG
CGGTTTGACTCACGGGGATTTCCAAGTCTCCACCCCATTGACGTCAATGGGAGTTTGTTTTGGCACCAAA
ATCAACGGGACTTTCCAAAATGTCGTAACAACTCCGCCCCATTGACGCAAATGGGCGGTAGGCGTGTACG
GTGGGAGGTCTATATAAGCAGAGCTCAATAAAAGAGCCCACAACCCCTCACTCGGCGCGCCAGTCTTCCG
ATAGACTGCGTCGCCCGGGTACCCGTATTCCCAATAAAGCCTCTTGCTGTTTGCATCCGAATCGTGGTCT
CGCTGTTCCTTGGGAGGGTCTCCTCTGAGTGATTGACTACCCACGACGGGGGTCTTTCATTTGGGGGCTC
GTCCGGGATTTGGAGACCCCTGCCCAGGGACCACCGACCCACCACCGGGAGGTAAGCTGGCCAGCAACTT
ATCTGTGTCTGTCCGATTGTCTAGTGTCTATGTTTGATGTTATGCGCCTGCGTCTGTACTAGTTAGCTAA
CTAGCTCTGTATCTGGCGGACCCGTGGTGGAACTGACGAGTTCTGAACACCCGGCCGCAACCCTGGGAGA
CGTCCCAGGGACTTTGGGGGCCGTTTTTGTGGCCCGACCTGAGGAAGGGAGTCGATGTGGAATCCGACCC
CGTCAGGATATGTGGTTCTGGTAGGAGACGAGAACCTAAAACAGTTCCCGCCTCCGTCTGAATTTTTGCT
TTCGGTTTGGAACCGAAGCCGCGCGTCTTGTCTGCTGCAGCGCTGCAGCATCGTTCTGTGTTGTCTCTGT
CTGACTGTGTTTCTGTATTTGTCTGAAAATTAGGGCCAGACTGTTACCACTCCCTTAAGTTTGACCTTAG
GTCACTGGAAAGATGTCGAGCGGATCGCTCACAACCAGTCGGTAGATGTCAAGAAGAGACGTTGGGTTAC
CTTCTGCTCTGCAGAATGGCCAACCTTTAACGTCGGATGGCCGCGAGACGGCACCTTTAACCGAGACCTC
ATCACCCAGGTTAAGATCAAGGTCTTTTCACCTGGCCCGCATGGACACCCAGACCAGGTCCCCTACATCG
TGACCTGGGAAGCCTTGGCTTTTGACCCCCCTCCCTGGGTCAAGCCCTTTGTACACCCTAAGCCTCCGCC
TCCTCTTCCTCCATCCGCCCCGTCTCTCCCCCTTGAACCTCCTCGTTCGACCCCGCCTCGATCCTCCCTT
TATCCAGCCCTCACTCCTTCTCTAGGCGCCGGAATTGAAGATCTGGGGGATCGATCCTCTAGAGTCCGTT
ACATAACTTACGGTAAATGGCCCGCCTGGCTGACCGCCCAACGACCCCCGCCCATTGACGTCAATAATGA
CGTATGTTCCCATAGTAACGCCAATAGGGACTTTCCATTGACGTCAATGGGTGGAGTATTTACGGTAAAC
TGCCCACTTGGCAGTACATCAAGTGTATCATATGCCAAGTACGCCCCCTATTGACGTCAATGACGGTAAA
TGGCCCGCCTGGCATTATGCCCAGTACATGACCTTATGGGACTTTCCTACTTGGCAGTACATCTACGTAT
TAGTCATCGCTATTACCATGGTGATGCGGTTTTGGCAGTACATCAATGGGCGTGGATAGCGGTTTGACTC
ACGGGGATTTCCAAGTCTCCACCCCATTGACGTCAATGGGAGTTTGTTTTGGCACCAAAATCAACGGGAC
TTTCCAAAATGTCGTAACAACTCCGCCCCATTGACGCAAATGGGCGGTAGGCGTGTACGGTGGGAGGTCT
ATATAAGCAGAGCTCGTTTAGTGAACCGTCAGATCGCCTGGAGACGCCATCCACGCTGTTTTGACCTCCA
TAGAAGACACCGGGACCGATCCAGCCTCCGCGGCCGGGAACGGTGCATTGGAACGGACCTGCAGGAATTG
ATCCGCGGCCGCCATATGTGGGTGGGGGGAGTTTGCTCCTGGTGAACTCGAGAGCGTGAGCAAGGGCGAG
GAGCTGTTCACCGGGGTGGTGCCCATCCTGGTCGAGCTGGACGGCGACGTAAACGGCCACAAGTTCAGCG
TGTCCGGCGAGGGCGAGGGCGATGCCACCTACGGCAAGCTGACCCTGAAGTTCATCTGCACCACCGGCAA
GCTGCCCGTGCCCTGGCCCACCCTCGTGACCACCCTGACCTGGGGCGTGCAGTGCTTCGCCCGCTACCCC
GACCACATGAAGCAGCACGACTTCTTCAAGTCCGCCATGCCCGAAGGCTACGTCCAGGAGCGCACCATCT
TCTTCAAGGACGACGGCAACTACAAGACCCGCGCCGAGGTGAAGTTCGAGGGCGACACCCTGGTGAACCG
CATCGAGCTGAAGGGCATCGACTTCAAGGAGGACGGCAACATCCTGGGGCACAAGCTGGAGTACAACGCC
ATCAGCGACAACGTCTATATCACCGCCGACAAGCAGAAGAACGGCATCAAGGCCAACTTCAAGATCCGCC
ACAACATCGAGGACGGCAGCGTGCAGCTCGCCGACCACTACCAGCAGAACACCCCCATCGGCGACGGCCC
CGTGCTGCTGCCCGACAACCACTACCTGAGCACCCAGTCCAAGCTGAGCAAAGACCCCAACGAGAAGCGC
GATCACATGGTCCTGCTGGAGTTCGTGACCGCCGCCGGGATCACTCTCGGCATGGACGAGCTGTACAAGT
AAGGATCCGGAATTCCGCCCCTCTCCCTCCCCCCCCCCTAACGTTACTGGCCGAAGCCGCTTGGAATAAG
GCCGGTGTGCGTTTGTCTATATGTTATTTTCCACCATATTGCCGTCTTTTGGCAATGTGAGGGCCCGGAA
ACCTGGCCCTGTCTTCTTGACGAGCATTCCTAGGGGTCTTTCCCCTCTCGCCAAAGGAATGCAAGGTCTG
TTGAATGTCGTGAAGGAAGCAGTTCCTCTGGAAGCTTCTTGAAGACAAACAACGTCTGTAGCGACCCTTT
GCAGGCAGCGGAACCCCCCACCTGGCGACAGGTGCCTCTGCGGCCAAAAGCCACGTGTATAAGATACACC
TGCAAAGGCGGCACAACCCCAGTGCCACGTTGTGAGTTGGATAGTTGTGGAAAGAGTCAAATGGCTCTCC
TCAAGCGTATTCAACAAGGGGCTGAAGGATGCCCAGAAGGTACCCCATTGTATGGGATCTGATCTGGGGC
CTCGGTGCACATGCTTTACATGTGTTTAGTCGAGGTTAAAAAACGTCTAGGCCCCCCGAACCACGGGGAC
GTGGTTTTCCTTTGAAAAACACGATGATAATATGGCCACACGCGTGCCACCATGGTGAGCAAGGGCGAGG
AGGATAACATGGCCATCATCAAGGAGTTCATGCGCTTCAAGGTGCACATGGAGGGCTCCGTGAACGGCCA
CGAGTTCGAGATCGAGGGCGAGGGCGAGGGCCGCCCCTACGAGGGCACCCAGACCGCCAAGCTGAAGGTG
ACCAAGGGTGGCCCCCTGCCCTTCGCCTGGGACATCCTGTCCCCTCAGTTCATGTACGGCTCCAAGGCCT
ACGTGAAGCACCCCGCCGACATCCCCGACTACTTGAAGCTGTCCTTCCCCGAGGGCTTCAAGTGGGAGCG
CGTGATGAACTTCGAGGACGGCGGCGTGGTGACCGTGACCCAGGACTCCTCCCTGCAGGACGGCGAGTTC
ATCTACAAGGTGAAGCTGCGCGGCACCAACTTCCCCTCCGACGGCCCCGTAATGCAGAAGAAGACCATGG
GCTGGGAGGCCTCCTCCGAGCGGATGTACCCCGAGGACGGCGCCCTGAAGGGCGAGATCAAGCAGAGGCT
GAAGCTGAAGGACGGCGGCCACTACGACGCTGAGGTCAAGACCACCTACAAGGCCAAGAAGCCCGTGCAG
CTGCCCGGCGCCTACAACGTCAACATCAAGTTGGACATCACCTCCCACAACGAGGACTACACCATCGTGG
AACAGTACGAACGCGCCGAGGGCCGCCACTCCACCGGCGGCATGGACGAGCTGTACAAGTGATTCGAATG
ATCAATTAATTAAGAATTATCAAGCTTATCGATACCGTCGAGATATCAGTGGTCCAGGCTCTAGTTTTGA
CTCAACAATATCACCAGCTGAAGCCTATAGAGTACGAGCCATAGATAAAATAAAAGATTTTATTTAGTCT
CCAGAAAAAGGGGGGAATGAAAGACCCCACCTGTAGGTTTGGCAAGCTAGCTTAAGTAACGCCATTTTGC
AAGGCATGGAAAAATACATAACTGAGAATAGAGAAGTTCAGATCAAGGTCAGGAACAGATGGAACAGGGT
CGACCCTAGAGAACCATCAGATGTTTCCAGGGTGCCCCAAGGACCTGAAATGACCCTGTGCCTTATTTGA
ACTAACCAATCAGTTCGCTTCTCGCTTCTGTTCGCGCGCTTCTGCTCCCCGAGCTCAATAAAAGAGCCCA
CAACCCCTCACTCGGGGCGCCAGTCCTCCGATTGACTGAGTCGCCCGGGTACCCGTGTATCCAATAAACC
CTCTTGCAGTTGCATCCGACTTGTGGTCTCGCTGTTCCTTGGGAGGGTCTCCTCTGAGTGATTGACTACC
CGTCAGCGGGGGTCTTTCATTTGGGGGCTCGTCCGGGATCGGGAGACCCCTGCCCAGGGACCACCGACCC
ACCACCGGGAGGTAAGCTGGCTGCCTCGCGCGTTTCGGTGATGACGGTGAAAACCTCTGACACATGCAGC
TCCCGGAGACGGTCACAGCTTGTCTGTAAGCGGATGCCGGGAGCAGACAAGCCCGTCAGGGCGCGTCAGC
GGGTGTTGGCGGGTGTCGGGGCGCAGCCATGACCCAGTCACGTAGCGATAGCGGAGTGTAGATCCGGCTG
TGGAATGTGTGTCAGTTAGGGTGTGGAAAGTCCCCAGGCTCCCCAGCAGGCAGAAGTATGCAAAGCATGC
ATCTCAATTAGTCAGCAACCAGGTGTGGAAAGTCCCCAGGCTCCCCAGCAGGCAGAAGTATGCAAAGCAT
GCATCTCAATTAGTCAGCAACCATAGTCCCGCCCCTAACTCCGCCCATCCCGCCCCTAACTCCGCCCAGT
TCCGCCCATTCTCCGCCCCATGGCTGACTAATTTTTTTTATTTATGCAGAGGCCGAGGCCGCCTCGGCCT
CTGAGCTATTCCAGAAGTAGTGAGGAGGCTTTTTTGGAGGCCTAGGCTTTTGCAAAAAGCTTACTGGCTT
AACTATGCGGCATCAGAGCAGATTGTACTGAGAGTGCACCATATGCGGTGTGAAATACCGCACAGATGCG
TAAGGAGAAAATACCGCATCAGGCGCTCTTCCGCTTCCTCGCTCACTGACTCGCTGCGCTCGGTCGTTCG
GCTGCGGCGAGCGGTATCAGCTCACTCAAAGGCGGTAATACGGTTATCCACAGAATCAGGGGATAACGCA
GGAAAGAACATGTGAGCAAAAGGCCAGCAAAAGGCCAGGAACCGTAAAAAGGCCGCGTTGCTGGCGTTTT
TCCATAGGCTCCGCCCCCCTGACGAGCATCACAAAAATCGACGCTCAAGTCAGAGGTGGCGAAACCCGAC
AGGACTATAAAGATACCAGGCGTTTCCCCCTGGAAGCTCCCTCGTGCGCTCTCCTGTTCCGACCCTGCCG
CTTACCGGATACCTGTCCGCCTTTCTCCCTTCGGGAAGCGTGGCGCTTTCTCATAGCTCACGCTGTAGGT
ATCTCAGTTCGGTGTAGGTCGTTCGCTCCAAGCTGGGCTGTGTGCACGAACCCCCCGTTCAGCCCGACCG
CTGCGCCTTATCCGGTAACTATCGTCTTGAGTCCAACCCGGTAAGACACGACTTATCGCCACTGGCAGCA
GCCACTGGTAACAGGATTAGCAGAGCGAGGTATGTAGGCGGTGCTACAGAGTTCTTGAAGTGGTGGCCTA
ACTACGGCTACACTAGAAGGACAGTATTTGGTATCTGCGCTCTGCTGAAGCCAGTTACCTTCGGAAAAAG
AGTTGGTAGCTCTTGATCCGGCAAACAAACCACCGCTGGTAGCGGTGGTTTTTTTGTTTGCAAGCAGCAG
ATTACGCGCAGAAAAAAAGGATCTCAAGAAGATCCTTTGATCTTTTCTACGGGGTCTGACGCTCAGTGGA
ACGAAAACTCACGTTAAGGGATTTTGGTCATGAGATTATCAAAAAGGATCTTCACCTAGATCCTTTTAAA
TTAAAAATGAAGTTTTAAATCAATCTAAAGTATATATGAGTAAACTTGGTCTGACAGTTACCAATGCTTA
ATCAGTGAGGCACCTATCTCAGCGATCTGTCTATTTCGTTCATCCATAGTTGCCTGACTCCCCGTCGTGT
AGATAACTACGATACGGGAGGGCTTACCATCTGGCCCCAGTGCTGCAATGATACCGCGAGACCCACGCTC
ACCGGCTCCAGATTTATCAGCAATAAACCAGCCAGCCGGAAGGGCCGAGCGCAGAAGTGGTCCTGCAACT
TTATCCGCCTCCATCCAGTCTATTAATTGTTGCCGGGAAGCTAGAGTAAGTAGTTCGCCAGTTAATAGTT
TGCGCAACGTTGTTGCCATTGCTGCAGGCATCGTGGTGTCACGCTCGTCGTTTGGTATGGCTTCATTCAG
CTCCGGTTCCCAACGATCAAGGCGAGTTACATGATCCCCCATGTTGTGCAAAAAAGCGGTTAGCTCCTTC
GGTCCTCCGATCGTTGTCAGAAGTAAGTTGGCCGCAGTGTTATCACTCATGGTTATGGCAGCACTGCATA
ATTCTCTTACTGTCATGCCATCCGTAAGATGCTTTTCTGTGACTGGTGAGTACTCAACCAAGTCATTCTG
AGAATAGTGTATGCGGCGACCGAGTTGCTCTTGCCCGGCGTCAACACGGGATAATACCGCGCCACATAGC
AGAACTTTAAAAGTGCTCATCATTGGAAAACGTTCTTCGGGGCGAAAACTCTCAAGGATCTTACCGCTGT
TGAGATCCAGTTCGATGTAACCCACTCGTGCACCCAACTGATCTTCAGCATCTTTTACTTTCACCAGCGT
TTCTGGGTGAGCAAAAACAGGAAGGCAAAATGCCGCAAAAAAGGGAATAAGGGCGACACGGAAATGTTGA
ATACTCATACTCTTCCTTTTTCAATATTATTGAAGCATTTATCAGGGTTATTGTCTCATGAGCGGATACA
TATTTGAATGTATTTAGAAAAATAAACAAATAGGGGTTCCGCGCACATTTCCCCGAAAAGTGCCACCTGA
CGTCTAAGAAACCATTATTATCATGACATTAACCTATAAAAATAGGCGTATCACGAGGCCCTTTCGTCTT
CAAGAATTAGCTTGGCCATTGCATACGTTGTATCCATATCATAATATGTACATTTATATTGGCTCATGTC
CAACATTACCGCCATGT
Features (pLannotate 1.2.2; 20 found; start..end, strand, type, name):
      2..381     +  enhancer       CMV enhancer: human cytomegalovirus immediate early enhancer
    382..585     +  promoter       CMV promoter: human cytomegalovirus (CMV) immediate early promoter
    586..761     +  LTR            5' LTR (truncated): truncated long terminal repeat from Moloney murine sarcoma virus
    883..1157    +  misc_feature   MESV Ψ (fragment): packaging signal of murine embryonic stem cell virus
   1224..1640    +  CDS            gag (truncated): truncated Moloney murine leukemia virus (MMLV) gag gene lacking the start codon
   1677..1980    +  enhancer       CMV enhancer: human cytomegalovirus immediate early enhancer
   1981..2184    +  promoter       CMV promoter: human cytomegalovirus (CMV) immediate early promoter
   2366..3082    +  CDS            mCerulean: enhanced monomeric variant of CFP (Rizzo et al., 2004) mammalian codon-optimized
   3098..3670    +  misc_feature   IRES: internal ribosome entry site (IRES) of the encephalomyocarditis virus (EMCV)
   3692..4399    +  CDS            mCherry: mCherry is a basic (constitutively fluorescent) red fluorescent protein published in 2004, derived from Discosoma sp.. It is reported to be a very rapidly-maturing monomer with low acid sensitivity.
   4428..4451    +  misc_feature   MCS (fragment): pBluescript multiple cloning site
   4452..4524    +  CDS            env (fragment): murine leukemia virus gPr80 envelope polyprotein precursor; env; proteolytically cleaved into gp70SU and p15TM subunits
   4566..4991    +  LTR            3' LTR (ΔU3): self-inactivating 3' long terminal repeat (LTR) from Moloney murine leukemia virus
   5060..5100    +  CDS            rop (fragment): Rop protein, which maintains plasmids at low copy number; rop
   5202..5240    +  misc_feature   bom (fragment): basis of mobility region from pBR322
   5257..5586    +  promoter       SV40 promoter: SV40 enhancer and early promoter
   5592..5693    +  misc_feature   bom (fragment): basis of mobility region from pBR322
   5879..6467    -  rep_origin     ori: high-copy-number ColE1/pMB1/pBR322/pUC origin of replication
   6638..7498    -  CDS            AmpR: β-lactamase; bla; confers resistance to ampicillin, carbenicillin, and related antibiotics
   7499..7603    -  promoter       AmpR promoter: bla
