[The description below was written by a language model from this plasmid's Addgene catalogue record and pLannotate feature annotations shown in this document.]
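Description:
pQC-FsCFP-mCherryFP is a self-inactivating gammaretroviral expression vector built on the pQC-XIG backbone and designed as a frame-shift fluorescent reporter for genome editing in mammalian cells. It is maintained in bacteria through a high-copy ColE1/pUC-type origin and selected with ampicillin via the β-lactamase gene. The viral portion comprises a hybrid CMV enhancer/promoter fused to a truncated 5' LTR, which drives transcription of the viral genome in packaging cells, followed by a packaging signal, a truncated gag segment lacking its start codon, and a ΔU3 3' LTR. That deletion silences LTR promoter activity after integration, so expression of the payload depends on an internal promoter.

That internal promoter is a second CMV enhancer/promoter, which drives a bicistronic cassette of mCerulean (CFP), an EMCV IRES and mCherry; this cassette was synthesized and inserted into the backbone. A 20 bp VEGF target sequence is cloned between NotI and XhoI. The feature table does not annotate it, but the unannotated gap between the CMV promoter and mCerulean suggests it lies upstream of the CFP coding region. As the name and stated purpose indicate, CFP is initially out of frame, so insertions or deletions created by nuclease cutting and repair at the target site can restore the reading frame and switch on cyan fluorescence. The IRES-translated mCherry should be independent of that frame and so presumably marks transduced cells. According to the depositor, the VEGF sequence can be excised with NotI and XhoI and replaced with a target sequence from any gene of interest. The sequenced record is slightly longer than the catalogued total size.
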