Addgene plasmid #154836: pQC-FsCFP-mCherryFP
Purpose: Frame-shift fluorescent reporter for genomic DNA editing
Depositing lab: Fangliang Zhang. Depositing organization: University of Miami. Publication: Insertion/deletion-activated frame-shift fluorescence protein is a sensitive reporter for genomic DNA editing. Kumar A, Birnbaum MD, Moorthy BT, Singh J, Palovcak A, Patel DM, Zhang F. BMC Genomics. 2019 Jul 24;20(1):609. doi: 10.1186/s12864-019-5963-z. PubMed 31340764.
Backbone
  Vector backbone: pQC-XIG
  Backbone size w/o insert (bp): 7116
  Total vector size (bp): 7700
  Modifications to backbone: The nucleotide sequence consisting of Cerulan fluorescent protein (CFP), IRES and mCherryFP and flanked with NotI and EcoRV restriction sites was synthesized by using the service of Genscript, NJ
  Vector type: Mammalian Expression, Retroviral
Growth in bacteria
  Bacterial resistance: Ampicillin, 100 μg/mL
  Growth temperature: 37°C
  Growth strain: NEB Stable
  Copy number: High Copy
Gene/Insert
  Gene/Insert name: targeting sequence of VEGF (alt name: Vascular endothelial growth factor)
  Insert size (bp): 20
  Cloning method: Restriction Enzyme; 5′ cloning site Not1 (not destroyed); 3′ cloning site Xho1 (not destroyed)
  Sequencing primers: 5′ AGAGCTCGTTTAGTGAACCGTC; 3′ TAGTTGCCGTCGTCCTTGAAGAAGATGGTGCGCTCCTGGACGTAGCC
Terms and licenses: Academic/Nonprofit Terms; Industry Terms: Not Available to Industry
Depositor comments: The plasmid contains "VEGF target sequence" cloned between Not1 and Xho1 restriction sites. People who receive this plasmid can simply digest the vector with Not1 and Xho1 to get rid of VEGF sequence and insert their target sequence for their gene of interest.
How to cite: pQC-FsCFP-mCherryFP was a gift from Fangliang Zhang (Addgene plasmid # 154836 ; http://n2t.net/addgene:154836 ; RRID:Addgene_154836)
